Addgene plasmid #161095: pDONR221-MFSD4B_STOP
Purpose: Gateway entry clone with codon-optimized ORF sequence for subcloning into custom expression vectors. Contains a STOP codon at the end of the codon-optimized ORF sequence.
Depositing lab: RESOLUTE Consortium & Giulio Superti-Furga. Depositing organization: CeMM Research Center for Molecular Medicine. Publication: The RESOLUTE consortium: unlocking SLC transporters for drug discovery. Superti-Furga G, Lackner D, Wiedmer T, Ingles-Prieto A, Barbosa B, Girardi E, Goldmann U, Gurtl B, Klavins K, Klimek C, Lindinger S, Lineiro-Retes E, Muller AC, Onstein S, Redinger G, Reil D, Sedlyarov V, Wolf G, Crawford M, Everley R, ... Steppan CM. Nat Rev Drug Discov. 2020 Jul;19(7):429-430. doi: 10.1038/d41573-020-00056-6. PubMed 32265506.
Backbone
  Vector backbone: pDONR221
  Backbone manufacturer: ThermoFisher Scientific
  Backbone size w/o insert (bp): 2550
  Vector type: Mammalian Expression
Growth in bacteria
  Bacterial resistance: Kanamycin, 50 μg/mL
  Growth temperature: 37°C
  Growth strain: NEB Stable
  Copy number: High Copy
Gene/Insert
  Gene/Insert name: MFSD4B (alt name: MGC33953, KIAA1919)
  Species: H. sapiens (human)
  Insert size (bp): 1557
  Entrez Gene: KIAA1919 (a.k.a. NaGLT1, MGC33953)
  Cloning method: Gateway Cloning
  Sequencing primers: 5′ M13-fwd; 3′ M13-rev
Terms and licenses: Academic/Nonprofit Terms; Industry Terms
Depositor comments: This plasmid contains a STOP codon at the end of the codon-optimized ORF. For the version of this plasmid that does not contain a STOP codon, please see Addgene plasmid 131929 For more information on the full Resolute plasmid collection, please see www.addgene.org/depositor-collections/re-solute/. Please provide your feedback on this plasmid to the RESOLUTE consortium by filling out their RESOLUTE repository feedback form: https://forms.office.com/Pages/ResponsePage.aspx?id=0e05yklzmkS7rjFGQL4N7z4feCLQvEJAmVcOCM_u885UN1JJRko0Ukg4TVQwNTZLOUxPQVJWT1NHUCQlQCN0PWcu
How to cite: pDONR221-MFSD4B_STOP was a gift from RESOLUTE Consortium & Giulio Superti-Furga (Addgene plasmid # 161095 ; http://n2t.net/addgene:161095 ; RRID:Addgene_161095)
