[The description below was written by a language model from this plasmid's Addgene catalogue record and pLannotate feature annotations shown in this document.]
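Description:
pDONR221-MFSD4B_STOP is a Gateway entry clone built on the pDONR221 backbone, carrying a codon-optimized open reading frame for human MFSD4B (also known as KIAA1919 or NaGLT1). MFSD4B is a major facilitator superfamily protein annotated as a possible sodium-dependent glucose transporter and potential urea channel in the kidney inner medulla. The plasmid is about 4.1 kb and is maintained in E. coli at high copy through a ColE1/pUC-type origin, with selection by a kanamycin resistance gene (aminoglycoside phosphotransferase). Although the catalogue lists the vector type as mammalian expression, the feature tables show no eukaryotic promoter upstream of the ORF. The construct therefore serves as a shuttle for the coding sequence rather than as an expression vector.

The roughly 1.55 kb ORF sits between attL1 and attL2 sites, the recombination substrates for the LR Clonase reaction, so it can be moved directionally and in frame into any attR-containing destination vector. Upstream rrnB T1 and T2 terminators insulate the insert from read-through transcription in bacteria. A T7 promoter lies beyond attL2, facing back towards the insert, and M13 forward and reverse primer sites allow the insert to be sequenced. This version keeps a stop codon at the end of the ORF, making it suited to expression of the native protein or N-terminally tagged fusions; a companion clone without the stop codon exists for C-terminal fusions. Short annotated fragments of lacI, lacZα and an RSF origin look like backbone remnants or partial matches rather than functional elements. The two feature tables describe the same sequence, offset by ten nucleotides. The plasmid belongs to a consortium collection of solute carrier transporter clones made for transporter research and drug discovery.
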