Features (pLannotate 1.2.2; 11 found; start..end, strand, type, name):
      1..109     +  rep_origin     RSF ori (fragment): Plasmids containing the RSF 1030 origin of replication can be propagated in E. coli cells that contain additional plasmids with compatible origins.
    111..203     +  CDS            lacI (fragment): lac repressor; lacI; The lac repressor binds to the lac operator to inhibit transcription in E. coli. This inhibition can be relieved by adding lactose or isopropyl-β-D-thiogalactopyranoside (IPTG).
    258..285     -  terminator     rrnB T2 terminator: transcription terminator T2 from the E. coli rrnB gene
    417..460     +  terminator     rrnB T1 terminator: Escherichia coli rrnB; transcription terminator T1 from the E. coli rrnB gene
    507..543     -  CDS            lacZα (fragment): LacZα fragment of β-galactosidase; lacZ fragment
    559..658     +  protein_bind   attL1: mutant version of attL; recombination site for the Gateway® LR reaction LR Clonase™
    664..2217    +  CDS            MFSD4B: MFS4B_HUMAN - Also known as KIAA1919, NAGLT1. Experimental evidence at protein level: Swiss-Prot protein existence level 1. May function as a sodium-dependent glucose transporter. Potential channels for urea in the inner medulla of kidney. From Homo sapiens (Human).
   2222..2321    -  protein_bind   attL2: mutant version of attL; recombination site for the Gateway® LR reaction LR Clonase™
   2339..2357    -  promoter       T7 promoter: promoter for bacteriophage T7 RNA polymerase
   2491..3300    +  CDS            KanR: aminoglycoside phosphotransferase; aph(3')-Ia; confers resistance to kanamycin in bacteria or G418 (Geneticin®) in eukaryotes
   3447..4035    +  rep_origin     ori: high-copy-number ColE1/pMB1/pBR322/pUC origin of replication
>Addgene plasmid #161095 | pDONR221-MFSD4B_STOP | addgene full sequence | sequence record 442084 | Addgene NGS Result
TTATCCCCTGATTCTGTGGATAACCGTATTACCGCCTTTGAGTGAGCTGATACCGCTCGCCGCAGCCGAA
CGACCGAGCGCAGCGAGTCAGTGAGCGAGGAAGCGGAAGAGCGCCCAATACGCAAACCGCCTCTCCCCGC
GCGTTGGCCGATTCATTAATGCAGCTGGCACGACAGGTTTCCCGACTGGAAAGCGGGCAGTGAGCGCAAC
GCAATTAATACGCGTACCGCTAGCCAGGAAGAGTTTGTAGAAACGCAAAAAGGCCATCCGTCAGGATGGC
CTTCTGCTTAGTTTGATGCCTGGCAGTTTATGGCGGGCGTCCTGCCCGCCACCCTCCGGGCCGTTGCTTC
ACAACGTTCAAATCCGCTCCCGGCGGATTTGTCCTACTCAGGAGAGCGTTCACCGACAAACAACAGATAA
AACGAAAGGCCCAGTCTTCCGACTGAGCCTTTCGTTTTATTTGATGCCTGGCAGTTCCCTACTCTCGCGT
TAACGCTAGCATGGATGTTTTCCCAGTCACGACGTTGTAAAACGACGGCCAGTCTTAAGCTCGGGCCCCA
AATAATGATTTTATTTTGACTGATAGTGACCTGTTCGTTGCAACACATTGATGAGCAATGCTTTTTTATA
ATGCCAACTTTGTACAAAAAAGCAGGCTCCACCATGCTGTGCGCAAGCTTCCTGGGACTGGGACTGTCCG
TGGCAATCGTGGGCCCCACCTTTCAGGATCTGGCCACAAACGTGAATAGGAACATCAGCTCCCTGAGCTT
CATCTTTGTGGGACGCGCCCTGGGATACCTGAGCGGATCCGTGATCGGAGGCTTCCTGGTGGACGTGATG
AATTATTTTCTGCTGCTGGGCATCTCTATGAGCGCCACCACAGTGGGCCTGTACCTGGTGCCATTCTGTA
AGACCGCCATCCTGCTGACAGTGATGATGAGCATCTTTGGCGTGTCCATCGGCATCCTGGATACCGGCGG
CAACGTGCTGATCCTGGCAATCTGGGGCGACAAGGGAGCACCACACATGCAGGCCCTGCACTTCTCCTTT
GCCCTGGGAGCCTTCCTGGCACCACTGCTGGCAAAGCTGGCCCTGGGACCAACCGCCTCTGCCGAGAATC
ACACAGAGAGCGATTTCCACCCTGCCCTGAACCAGTCTAGCGACGCCGATAGCGAGGCCCTGTTTGGCGT
GCCAAATGACAAGAACCTGCTGTGGGCCTACGCCGTGATCGGCACCTATATGTTCCTGGTGTCCGTGATC
TTCTTTTGCCTGTTTCTGAAGAATTCCTCTAAGCAGGAGAAGGCAAGGGCAAGCGCCGAGACCTTCCGGA
GAGCCAAGTACCACAACGCCCTGCTGTGCCTGCTGTTTCTGTTCTTTTTCTTTTATGTGGGCGCCGAGGT
GACATACGGCAGCTACGTGTTCAGCTTCGCCACCACACACGCAGGAATGAAGGAGTCCGAGGCAGCAGGC
CTGAATTCTATCTTCTGGGGCACCTTTGCCGCATGCAGAGGACTGGCCATCTTCTTTGCCACCTGTCTGC
AGCCTGGCACAATGATCGTGCTGTCTAATATCGGCAGCCTGACCAGCTCCCTGTTCCTGGTGCTGTTTGA
TAAGAACCCCATCTGCCTGTGGATCGCCACCAGCGTGTACGGAGCAAGCATGGCCACCACATTCCCTTCC
GGCGTGTCTTGGATCGAGCAGTACACCACAATCCACGGCAAGAGCGCCGCCTTCTTTGTGATCGGAGCAT
CCCTGGGAGAGATGGCAATCCCAGCCGTGATCGGCATCCTGCAGGGCAAGTACCCCGATCTGCCTGTGGT
GCTGTATACCTCCCTGGGCGCCTCTATCGCCACAGGCATCCTGTTCCCTGTGCTGTATAAGCTGGCCACC
TCTCCACTGGACAGGCAGCGCAAGGAGGACAGGAAGAGCGAGGATCAGAAGGCCCTGCTGTCTAGCTCCG
GCCTGAATGAGTACGAGGAGGAGAACGAGGAGGAGGACGCCGAGAAGTGGAATGAGATGGATTTTGAGAT
GATCGAGACCAACGACACAATGCGGCACTCCATCATCGAGACATCTAGATCTAGCCTGACCGAGCCCACA
GCCGAGGTGTACAATCAGTATCCTTCCAACGCCCTGGTGTTCGAGTCCTCTCCCTTCAACACCGGATCTG
CCCACGTGAAGCACCTGCCAGAGACCAGGACAAAGGGCACAAACGTGTAAGACCCAGCTTTCTTGTACAA
AGTTGGCATTATAAGAAAGCATTGCTTATCAATTTGTTGCAACGAACAGGTCACTATCAGTCAAAATAAA
ATCATTATTTGCCATCCAGCTGATATCCCCTATAGTGAGTCGTATTACATGGTCATAGCTGTTTCCTGGC
AGCTCTGGCCCGTGTCTCAAAATCTCTGATGTTACATTGCACAAGATAAAAATATATCATCATGAACAAT
AAAACTGTCTGCTTACATAAACAGTAATACAAGGGGTGTTATGAGCCATATTCAACGGGAAACGTCGAGG
CCGCGATTAAATTCCAACATGGATGCTGATTTATATGGGTATAAATGGGCTCGCGATAATGTCGGGCAAT
CAGGTGCGACAATCTATCGCTTGTATGGGAAGCCCGATGCGCCAGAGTTGTTTCTGAAACATGGCAAAGG
TAGCGTTGCCAATGATGTTACAGATGAGATGGTCAGACTAAACTGGCTGACGGAATTTATGCCTCTTCCG
ACCATCAAGCATTTTATCCGTACTCCTGATGATGCATGGTTACTCACCACTGCGATCCCCGGAAAAACAG
CATTCCAGGTATTAGAAGAATATCCTGATTCAGGTGAAAATATTGTTGATGCGCTGGCAGTGTTCCTGCG
CCGGTTGCATTCGATTCCTGTTTGTAATTGTCCTTTTAACAGCGATCGCGTATTTCGTCTCGCTCAGGCG
CAATCACGAATGAATAACGGTTTGGTTGATGCGAGTGATTTTGATGACGAGCGTAATGGCTGGCCTGTTG
AACAAGTCTGGAAAGAAATGCATAAACTTTTGCCATTCTCACCGGATTCAGTCGTCACTCATGGTGATTT
CTCACTTGATAACCTTATTTTTGACGAGGGGAAATTAATAGGTTGTATTGATGTTGGACGAGTCGGAATC
GCAGACCGATACCAGGATCTTGCCATCCTATGGAACTGCCTCGGTGAGTTTTCTCCTTCATTACAGAAAC
GGCTTTTTCAAAAATATGGTATTGATAATCCTGATATGAATAAATTGCAGTTTCATTTGATGCTCGATGA
GTTTTTCTAATCAGAATTGGTTAATTGGTTGTAACACTGGCAGAGCATTACGCTGACTTGACGGGACGGC
GCAAGCTCATGACCAAAATCCCTTAACGTGAGTTACGCGTCGTTCCACTGAGCGTCAGACCCCGTAGAAA
AGATCAAAGGATCTTCTTGAGATCCTTTTTTTCTGCGCGTAATCTGCTGCTTGCAAACAAAAAAACCACC
GCTACCAGCGGTGGTTTGTTTGCCGGATCAAGAGCTACCAACTCTTTTTCCGAAGGTAACTGGCTTCAGC
AGAGCGCAGATACCAAATACTGTTCTTCTAGTGTAGCCGTAGTTAGGCCACCACTTCAAGAACTCTGTAG
CACCGCCTACATACCTCGCTCTGCTAATCCTGTTACCAGTGGCTGCTGCCAGTGGCGATAAGTCGTGTCT
TACCGGGTTGGACTCAAGACGATAGTTACCGGATAAGGCGCAGCGGTCGGGCTGAACGGGGGGTTCGTGC
ACACAGCCCAGCTTGGAGCGAACGACCTACACCGAACTGAGATACCTACAGCGTGAGCTATGAGAAAGCG
CCACGCTTCCCGAAGGGAGAAAGGCGGACAGGTATCCGGTAAGCGGCAGGGTCGGAACAGGAGAGCGCAC
GAGGGAGCTTCCAGGGGGAAACGCCTGGTATCTTTATAGTCCTGTCGGGTTTCGCCACCTCTGACTTGAG
CGTCGATTTTTGTGATGCTCGTCAGGGGGGCGGAGCCTATGGAAAAACGCCAGCAACGCGGCCTTTTTAC
GGTTCCTGGCCTTTTGCTGGCCTTTTGCTCACATGTTCTTTCCTGCG
