Features (pLannotate 1.2.2; 10 found; start..end, strand, type, name):
    121..213     +  CDS            lacI (fragment): lac repressor; lacI; The lac repressor binds to the lac operator to inhibit transcription in E. coli. This inhibition can be relieved by adding lactose or isopropyl-β-D-thiogalactopyranoside (IPTG).
    268..295     -  terminator     rrnB T2 terminator: transcription terminator T2 from the E. coli rrnB gene
    427..470     +  terminator     rrnB T1 terminator: Escherichia coli rrnB; transcription terminator T1 from the E. coli rrnB gene
    517..553     -  CDS            lacZα (fragment): LacZα fragment of β-galactosidase; lacZ fragment
    569..668     +  protein_bind   attL1: mutant version of attL; recombination site for the Gateway® LR reaction LR Clonase™
    674..2227    +  CDS            MFSD4B: MFS4B_HUMAN - Also known as KIAA1919, NAGLT1. Experimental evidence at protein level: Swiss-Prot protein existence level 1. May function as a sodium-dependent glucose transporter. Potential channels for urea in the inner medulla of kidney. From Homo sapiens (Human).
   2232..2331    -  protein_bind   attL2: mutant version of attL; recombination site for the Gateway® LR reaction LR Clonase™
   2349..2367    -  promoter       T7 promoter: promoter for bacteriophage T7 RNA polymerase
   2501..3310    +  CDS            KanR: aminoglycoside phosphotransferase; aph(3')-Ia; confers resistance to kanamycin in bacteria or G418 (Geneticin®) in eukaryotes
   3457..4045    +  rep_origin     ori: high-copy-number ColE1/pMB1/pBR322/pUC origin of replication
>Addgene plasmid #161095 | pDONR221-MFSD4B_STOP | analyzer sequence | sequence record 312124
CTTTCCTGCGTTATCCCCTGATTCTGTGGATAACCGTATTACCGCCTTTGAGTGAGCTGATACCGCTCGC
CGCAGCCGAACGACCGAGCGCAGCGAGTCAGTGAGCGAGGAAGCGGAAGAGCGCCCAATACGCAAACCGC
CTCTCCCCGCGCGTTGGCCGATTCATTAATGCAGCTGGCACGACAGGTTTCCCGACTGGAAAGCGGGCAG
TGAGCGCAACGCAATTAATACGCGTACCGCTAGCCAGGAAGAGTTTGTAGAAACGCAAAAAGGCCATCCG
TCAGGATGGCCTTCTGCTTAGTTTGATGCCTGGCAGTTTATGGCGGGCGTCCTGCCCGCCACCCTCCGGG
CCGTTGCTTCACAACGTTCAAATCCGCTCCCGGCGGATTTGTCCTACTCAGGAGAGCGTTCACCGACAAA
CAACAGATAAAACGAAAGGCCCAGTCTTCCGACTGAGCCTTTCGTTTTATTTGATGCCTGGCAGTTCCCT
ACTCTCGCGTTAACGCTAGCATGGATGTTTTCCCAGTCACGACGTTGTAAAACGACGGCCAGTCTTAAGC
TCGGGCCCCAAATAATGATTTTATTTTGACTGATAGTGACCTGTTCGTTGCAACACATTGATGAGCAATG
CTTTTTTATAATGCCAACTTTGTACAAAAAAGCAGGCTCCACCATGCTGTGCGCAAGCTTCCTGGGACTG
GGACTGTCCGTGGCAATCGTGGGCCCCACCTTTCAGGATCTGGCCACAAACGTGAATAGGAACATCAGCT
CCCTGAGCTTCATCTTTGTGGGACGCGCCCTGGGATACCTGAGCGGATCCGTGATCGGAGGCTTCCTGGT
GGACGTGATGAATTATTTTCTGCTGCTGGGCATCTCTATGAGCGCCACCACAGTGGGCCTGTACCTGGTG
CCATTCTGTAAGACCGCCATCCTGCTGACAGTGATGATGAGCATCTTTGGCGTGTCCATCGGCATCCTGG
ATACCGGCGGCAACGTGCTGATCCTGGCAATCTGGGGCGACAAGGGAGCACCACACATGCAGGCCCTGCA
CTTCTCCTTTGCCCTGGGAGCCTTCCTGGCACCACTGCTGGCAAAGCTGGCCCTGGGACCAACCGCCTCT
GCCGAGAATCACACAGAGAGCGATTTCCACCCTGCCCTGAACCAGTCTAGCGACGCCGATAGCGAGGCCC
TGTTTGGCGTGCCAAATGACAAGAACCTGCTGTGGGCCTACGCCGTGATCGGCACCTATATGTTCCTGGT
GTCCGTGATCTTCTTTTGCCTGTTTCTGAAGAATTCCTCTAAGCAGGAGAAGGCAAGGGCAAGCGCCGAG
ACCTTCCGGAGAGCCAAGTACCACAACGCCCTGCTGTGCCTGCTGTTTCTGTTCTTTTTCTTTTATGTGG
GCGCCGAGGTGACATACGGCAGCTACGTGTTCAGCTTCGCCACCACACACGCAGGAATGAAGGAGTCCGA
GGCAGCAGGCCTGAATTCTATCTTCTGGGGCACCTTTGCCGCATGCAGAGGACTGGCCATCTTCTTTGCC
ACCTGTCTGCAGCCTGGCACAATGATCGTGCTGTCTAATATCGGCAGCCTGACCAGCTCCCTGTTCCTGG
TGCTGTTTGATAAGAACCCCATCTGCCTGTGGATCGCCACCAGCGTGTACGGAGCAAGCATGGCCACCAC
ATTCCCTTCCGGCGTGTCTTGGATCGAGCAGTACACCACAATCCACGGCAAGAGCGCCGCCTTCTTTGTG
ATCGGAGCATCCCTGGGAGAGATGGCAATCCCAGCCGTGATCGGCATCCTGCAGGGCAAGTACCCCGATC
TGCCTGTGGTGCTGTATACCTCCCTGGGCGCCTCTATCGCCACAGGCATCCTGTTCCCTGTGCTGTATAA
GCTGGCCACCTCTCCACTGGACAGGCAGCGCAAGGAGGACAGGAAGAGCGAGGATCAGAAGGCCCTGCTG
TCTAGCTCCGGCCTGAATGAGTACGAGGAGGAGAACGAGGAGGAGGACGCCGAGAAGTGGAATGAGATGG
ATTTTGAGATGATCGAGACCAACGACACAATGCGGCACTCCATCATCGAGACATCTAGATCTAGCCTGAC
CGAGCCCACAGCCGAGGTGTACAATCAGTATCCTTCCAACGCCCTGGTGTTCGAGTCCTCTCCCTTCAAC
ACCGGATCTGCCCACGTGAAGCACCTGCCAGAGACCAGGACAAAGGGCACAAACGTGTAAGACCCAGCTT
TCTTGTACAAAGTTGGCATTATAAGAAAGCATTGCTTATCAATTTGTTGCAACGAACAGGTCACTATCAG
TCAAAATAAAATCATTATTTGCCATCCAGCTGATATCCCCTATAGTGAGTCGTATTACATGGTCATAGCT
GTTTCCTGGCAGCTCTGGCCCGTGTCTCAAAATCTCTGATGTTACATTGCACAAGATAAAATAATATCAT
CATGAACAATAAAACTGTCTGCTTACATAAACAGTAATACAAGGGGTGTTATGAGCCATATTCAACGGGA
AACGTCGAGGCCGCGATTAAATTCCAACATGGATGCTGATTTATATGGGTATAAATGGGCTCGCGATAAT
GTCGGGCAATCAGGTGCGACAATCTATCGCTTGTATGGGAAGCCCGATGCGCCAGAGTTGTTTCTGAAAC
ATGGCAAAGGTAGCGTTGCCAATGATGTTACAGATGAGATGGTCAGACTAAACTGGCTGACGGAATTTAT
GCCTCTTCCGACCATCAAGCATTTTATCCGTACTCCTGATGATGCATGGTTACTCACCACTGCGATCCCC
GGAAAAACAGCATTCCAGGTATTAGAAGAATATCCTGATTCAGGTGAAAATATTGTTGATGCGCTGGCAG
TGTTCCTGCGCCGGTTGCATTCGATTCCTGTTTGTAATTGTCCTTTTAACAGCGATCGCGTATTTCGTCT
CGCTCAGGCGCAATCACGAATGAATAACGGTTTGGTTGATGCGAGTGATTTTGATGACGAGCGTAATGGC
TGGCCTGTTGAACAAGTCTGGAAAGAAATGCATAAACTTTTGCCATTCTCACCGGATTCAGTCGTCACTC
ATGGTGATTTCTCACTTGATAACCTTATTTTTGACGAGGGGAAATTAATAGGTTGTATTGATGTTGGACG
AGTCGGAATCGCAGACCGATACCAGGATCTTGCCATCCTATGGAACTGCCTCGGTGAGTTTTCTCCTTCA
TTACAGAAACGGCTTTTTCAAAAATATGGTATTGATAATCCTGATATGAATAAATTGCAGTTTCATTTGA
TGCTCGATGAGTTTTTCTAATCAGAATTGGTTAATTGGTTGTAACACTGGCAGAGCATTACGCTGACTTG
ACGGGACGGCGCAAGCTCATGACCAAAATCCCTTAACGTGAGTTACGCGTCGTTCCACTGAGCGTCAGAC
CCCGTAGAAAAGATCAAAGGATCTTCTTGAGATCCTTTTTTTCTGCGCGTAATCTGCTGCTTGCAAACAA
AAAAACCACCGCTACCAGCGGTGGTTTGTTTGCCGGATCAAGAGCTACCAACTCTTTTTCCGAAGGTAAC
TGGCTTCAGCAGAGCGCAGATACCAAATACTGTTCTTCTAGTGTAGCCGTAGTTAGGCCACCACTTCAAG
AACTCTGTAGCACCGCCTACATACCTCGCTCTGCTAATCCTGTTACCAGTGGCTGCTGCCAGTGGCGATA
AGTCGTGTCTTACCGGGTTGGACTCAAGACGATAGTTACCGGATAAGGCGCAGCGGTCGGGCTGAACGGG
GGGTTCGTGCACACAGCCCAGCTTGGAGCGAACGACCTACACCGAACTGAGATACCTACAGCGTGAGCTA
TGAGAAAGCGCCACGCTTCCCGAAGGGAGAAAGGCGGACAGGTATCCGGTAAGCGGCAGGGTCGGAACAG
GAGAGCGCACGAGGGAGCTTCCAGGGGGAAACGCCTGGTATCTTTATAGTCCTGTCGGGTTTCGCCACCT
CTGACTTGAGCGTCGATTTTTGTGATGCTCGTCAGGGGGGCGGAGCCTATGGAAAAACGCCAGCAACGCG
GCCTTTTTACGGTTCCTGGCCTTTTGCTGGCCTTTTGCTCACATGTT
