>Addgene plasmid #161095 | pDONR221-MFSD4B_STOP | depositor partial sequence | sequence record 312125 | Codon-optimized ORF of MFSD4B
ATGCTGTGCGCAAGCTTCCTGGGACTGGGACTGTCCGTGGCAATCGTGGGCCCCACCTTTCAGGATCTGG
CCACAAACGTGAATAGGAACATCAGCTCCCTGAGCTTCATCTTTGTGGGACGCGCCCTGGGATACCTGAG
CGGATCCGTGATCGGAGGCTTCCTGGTGGACGTGATGAATTATTTTCTGCTGCTGGGCATCTCTATGAGC
GCCACCACAGTGGGCCTGTACCTGGTGCCATTCTGTAAGACCGCCATCCTGCTGACAGTGATGATGAGCA
TCTTTGGCGTGTCCATCGGCATCCTGGATACCGGCGGCAACGTGCTGATCCTGGCAATCTGGGGCGACAA
GGGAGCACCACACATGCAGGCCCTGCACTTCTCCTTTGCCCTGGGAGCCTTCCTGGCACCACTGCTGGCA
AAGCTGGCCCTGGGACCAACCGCCTCTGCCGAGAATCACACAGAGAGCGATTTCCACCCTGCCCTGAACC
AGTCTAGCGACGCCGATAGCGAGGCCCTGTTTGGCGTGCCAAATGACAAGAACCTGCTGTGGGCCTACGC
CGTGATCGGCACCTATATGTTCCTGGTGTCCGTGATCTTCTTTTGCCTGTTTCTGAAGAATTCCTCTAAG
CAGGAGAAGGCAAGGGCAAGCGCCGAGACCTTCCGGAGAGCCAAGTACCACAACGCCCTGCTGTGCCTGC
TGTTTCTGTTCTTTTTCTTTTATGTGGGCGCCGAGGTGACATACGGCAGCTACGTGTTCAGCTTCGCCAC
CACACACGCAGGAATGAAGGAGTCCGAGGCAGCAGGCCTGAATTCTATCTTCTGGGGCACCTTTGCCGCA
TGCAGAGGACTGGCCATCTTCTTTGCCACCTGTCTGCAGCCTGGCACAATGATCGTGCTGTCTAATATCG
GCAGCCTGACCAGCTCCCTGTTCCTGGTGCTGTTTGATAAGAACCCCATCTGCCTGTGGATCGCCACCAG
CGTGTACGGAGCAAGCATGGCCACCACATTCCCTTCCGGCGTGTCTTGGATCGAGCAGTACACCACAATC
CACGGCAAGAGCGCCGCCTTCTTTGTGATCGGAGCATCCCTGGGAGAGATGGCAATCCCAGCCGTGATCG
GCATCCTGCAGGGCAAGTACCCCGATCTGCCTGTGGTGCTGTATACCTCCCTGGGCGCCTCTATCGCCAC
AGGCATCCTGTTCCCTGTGCTGTATAAGCTGGCCACCTCTCCACTGGACAGGCAGCGCAAGGAGGACAGG
AAGAGCGAGGATCAGAAGGCCCTGCTGTCTAGCTCCGGCCTGAATGAGTACGAGGAGGAGAACGAGGAGG
AGGACGCCGAGAAGTGGAATGAGATGGATTTTGAGATGATCGAGACCAACGACACAATGCGGCACTCCAT
CATCGAGACATCTAGATCTAGCCTGACCGAGCCCACAGCCGAGGTGTACAATCAGTATCCTTCCAACGCC
CTGGTGTTCGAGTCCTCTCCCTTCAACACCGGATCTGCCCACGTGAAGCACCTGCCAGAGACCAGGACAA
AGGGCACAAACGTGTAA
